>Addgene plasmid #156946 | pD649-HAsp-LTF-Fc(DAPA)-AviTag-6xHis | depositor full sequence | sequence record 303001 | Full Sequence
TTTCAATATTATTGAAGCATTTATCAGGGTTATTGTCTCATGAGCGGATACATATTTGAATGTATTTAGA
AAAATAAACAAATAGGGGTCAGTGTTACAACCAATTAACCAATTCTGAACATTATCGCGAGCCCATTTAT
ACCTGAATATGGCTCATAACACCCCTTGCTCATGACCAAAATCCCTTAACGTGAGTTACGCGCGCGTCGT
TCCACTGAGCGTCAGACCCCGTAGAAAAGATCAAAGGATCTTCTTGAGATCCTTTTTTTCTGCGCGTAAT
CTGCTGCTTGCAAACAAAAAAACCACCGCTACCAGCGGTGGTTTGTTTGCCGGATCAAGAGCTACCAACT
CTTTTTCCGAAGGTAACTGGCTTCAGCAGAGCGCAGATACCAAATACTGTTCTTCTAGTGTAGCCGTAGT
TAGCCCACCACTTCAAGAACTCTGTAGCACCGCCTACATACCTCGCTCTGCTAATCCTGTTACCAGTGGC
TGCTGCCAGTGGCGATAAGTCGTGTCTTACCGGGTTGGACTCAAGACGATAGTTACCGGATAAGGCGCAG
CGGTCGGGCTGAACGGGGGGTTCGTGCACACAGCCCAGCTTGGAGCGAACGACCTACACCGAACTGAGAT
ACCTACAGCGTGAGCTATGAGAAAGCGCCACGCTTCCCGAAGGGAGAAAGGCGGACAGGTATCCGGTAAG
CGGCAGGGTCGGAACAGGAGAGCGCACGAGGGAGCTTCCAGGGGGAAACGCCTGGTATCTTTATAGTCCT
GTCGGGTTTCGCCACCTCTGACTTGAGCGTCGATTTTTGTGATGCTCGTCAGGGGGGCGGAGCCTATGGA
AAAACGCCAGCAACGCGGCCTTTTTACGGTTCCTGGCCTTTTGCTGGCCTTTTGCTCACATGTTCTTTCC
TGCGTTATCCCCTGATTCTGTGGATAACCGTATTACCGCCTTTGAGTGAGCTGATACCGCTCGCCGCAGC
CGAACGACCGAGCGCAGCGAGTCAGTGAGCGAGGAAGCGGAAGGCGAGAGTAGGGAACTGCCAGGCATCA
AACTAAGCAGAAGGCCCCTGACGGATGGCCTTTTTGCGTTTCTACAAACTCTTTCTGTGTTGTAAAACGA
CGGCCAGTCTTAAGCTCGGGCCCCCTGGGCGGTTCTGATAACGAGTAATCGTTAATCCGCAAATAACGTA
AAAACCCGCTTCGGCGGGTTTTTTTATGGGGGGAGTTTAGGGAAAGAGCATTTGTCAGAATATTTAAGGG
CGCCTGTCACTTTGCTTGATATATGAGAATTATTTAACCTTATAAATGAGAAAAAAGCAACGCACTTTAA
ATAAGATACGTTGCTTTTTCGATTGATGAACACCTATAATTAAACTATTCATCTATTATTTATGATTTTT
TGTATATACAATATTTCTAGTTTGTTAAAGAGAATTAAGAAAATAAATCTCGAAAATAATAAAGGGAAAA
TCAGTTTTTGATATCAAAATTATACATGTCAACGATAATACAAAATATAATACAAACTATAAGATGTTAT
CAGTATTTATTATCATTTAGAATAAATTTTGTGTCGCCCTTAATTGTGAGCGGATAACAATTACGAGCTT
CATGCACAGTGGCGTTGACTCAATATTGGCCATTAGCCATATTATTCATTGGTTATATAGCATAAATCAA
TATTGGCTATTGGCCATTGCATACGTTGTATCTATATCATAATATGTACATTTATATTGGCTCATGTCCA
ATATGACCGCCATGTTGGCATTGATTATTGACTAGTTATTAATAGTAATCAATTACGGGGTCATTAGTTC
ATAGCCCATATATGGAGTTCCGCGTTACATAACTTACGGTAAATGGCCCGCCTGGCTGACCGCCCAACGA
CCCCCGCCCATTGACGTCAATAATGACGTATGTTCCCATAGTAACGCCAATAGGGACTTTCCATTGACGT
CAATGGGTGGAGTATTTACGGTAAACTGCCCACTTGGCAGTACATCAAGTGTATCATATGCCAAGTACGC
CCCCTATTGACGTCAATGACGGTAAATGGCCCGCCTGGCATTATGCCCAGTACATGACCTTATGGGACTT
TCCTACTTGGCAGTACATCTACGTATTAGTCATCGCTATTACCATGGTGATGCGGTTTTGGCAGTACATC
AATGGGCGTGGATAGCGGTTTGACTCACGGGGATTTCCAAGTCTCCACCCCATTGACGTCAATGGGAGTT
TGTTTTGGCACCAAAATCAACGGGACTTTCCAAAATGTCGTAACAACTCCGCCCCATTGACGCAAATGGG
CGGTAGGCGTGTACGGTGGGAGGTCTATATAAGCAGAGCTCGTTTAGTGAACCGTCAGATCGCCTGGAGA
CGCCATCCACGCTGTTTTGACCTCCATAGAAGACACCGGGACCGATCCAGCCTCCGCGGCCGGGAACGGT
GCATTGGAACGCGGATTCCCCGTGCCAAGAGTGACGTAAGTACCGCCTATAGAGTCTATAGGCCCACCCC
CTTGGCTTCGTTAGAACGCGGCTACAATTAATACATAACCTTATGTATCATACACATACGATTTAGGTGA
CACTATAGAATAACATCCACTTTGCCTTTCTCTCCACAGGTGTCCACTCCCAGGTCCAACTGCACCTCGG
TTCTATCGAAAACGCGCCTGCTAGCGCCACCATGAAGACCATCATTGCCCTGAGCTACATCTTCTGCCTG
GTGTTCGCTGCGGCCGCCGGACGTAGAAGATCTGTTCAGTGGTGCGCCGTGTCTCAGCCTGAGGCCACCA
AGTGTTTCCAGTGGCAGCGGAACATGCGGAAAGTGCGGGGACCTCCTGTGTCCTGCATCAAGAGGGATAG
CCCCATCCAGTGCATCCAGGCCATTGCCGAGAACAGAGCCGATGCCGTGACACTGGACGGCGGCTTTATC
TATGAAGCCGGACTGGCCCCTTACAAGCTGAGGCCTGTTGCCGCCGAAGTGTACGGCACAGAGAGACAGC
CCCGGACACACTATTATGCCGTGGCCGTGGTTAAGAAAGGCGGCAGCTTCCAGCTGAACGAGCTGCAGGG
ACTGAAGTCCTGTCACACCGGCCTGAGAAGAACCGCCGGATGGAATGTGCCCATCGGAACCCTGAGGCCT
TTCCTGAATTGGACAGGCCCTCCTGAGCCTATCGAAGCCGCTGTGGCCAGATTCTTCAGCGCCTCTTGTG
TGCCTGGCGCCGACAAGGGCCAGTTTCCTAATCTGTGCAGACTGTGCGCCGGCACCGGCGAGAACAAATG
TGCCTTCAGCAGCCAAGAGCCTTACTTCAGCTACAGCGGCGCCTTCAAGTGCCTGAGAGATGGCGCTGGG
GATGTCGCCTTCATCAGAGAAAGCACCGTGTTCGAGGACCTGAGCGACGAGGCCGAGAGAGATGAGTACG
AGCTGCTGTGCCCCGACAACACCAGAAAGCCCGTGGACAAGTTCAAGGACTGCCACCTGGCCAGAGTGCC
TTCTCATGCTGTGGTGGCCAGAAGCGTGAACGGCAAAGAGGACGCCATCTGGAACCTGCTGAGACAGGCC
CAAGAGAAGTTCGGCAAGGACAAGAGCCCCAAGTTCCAGCTGTTTGGCTCTCCCAGCGGCCAGAAGGACC
TGCTGTTTAAGGATAGCGCCATCGGCTTCAGCCGGGTGCCACCTAGAATTGACAGCGGCCTGTATCTCGG
CTCCGGCTACTTTACCGCCATCCAGAACCTGCGGAAGTCCGAGGAAGAAGTGGCTGCCAGAAGGGCCAGA
GTTGTTTGGTGCGCTGTGGGCGAGCAAGAGCTGAGAAAGTGCAATCAGTGGTCCGGCCTGTCTGAGGGCA
GCGTGACATGTAGCTCTGCCAGCACCACCGAGGACTGTATTGCCCTGGTGCTGAAGGGCGAAGCCGACGC
CATGTCTCTCGATGGCGGATACGTGTACACCGCCGGCAAATGTGGACTGGTGCCTGTGCTGGCCGAGAAC
TACAAGAGCCAGCAGAGCAGCGACCCCGATCCTAACTGTGTGGACAGACCCGTGGAAGGCTATCTGGCCG
TGGCTGTTGTGCGGAGAAGCGATACAAGCCTGACCTGGAACTCCGTGAAGGGCAAGAAGTCTTGCCACAC
CGCCGTGGACAGAACAGCTGGCTGGAATATCCCTATGGGCCTGCTGTTCAACCAGACCGGCAGCTGCAAG
TTCGACGAGTACTTCAGCCAGTCTTGCGCCCCTGGCAGCGATCCTAGAAGCAATCTGTGCGCCCTGTGCA
TCGGAGATGAGCAGGGCGAAAACAAATGCGTGCCCAACAGCAACGAGCGGTACTACGGATACACCGGGGC
CTTCAGATGCCTGGCCGAAAATGCCGGCGACGTGGCCTTTGTGAAGGACGTGACAGTGCTGCAGAACACC
GACGGCAACAACAATGAGGCCTGGGCCAAAGACCTGAAGCTGGCCGATTTTGCCCTGCTGTGTCTGGACG
GCAAGCGGAAGCCTGTGACAGAGGCCAGATCTTGTCACCTGGCTATGGCCCCTAATCACGCCGTGGTGTC
CAGAATGGACAAGGTGGAACGGCTGAAACAGGTGCTGCTGCACCAGCAGGCCAAGTTTGGCAGAAACGGC
AGCGACTGCCCCGATAAGTTCTGCCTGTTCCAGAGCGAGACAAAGAACCTCCTGTTCAACGACAATACCG
AGTGTCTGGCCCGGCTGCACGGCAAGACAACCTACGAGAAGTATCTGGGCCCTCAGTACGTGGCCGGCAT
CACCAATCTGAAGAAGTGCAGCACAAGCCCTCTGCTGGAAGCCTGCGAGTTCCTGAGAAAAGGCGCGCCG
GGCGGCGACAAGACCCACACCTGCCCCCCCTGCCCAGCTCCAGAACTGCTGGGAGGGCCTTCCGTGTTCC
TGTTCCCCCCCAAGCCCAAGGACACCCTGATGATCAGCAGGACCCCCGAGGTGACCTGCGTGGTGGTGGC
CGTGTCCCACGAGGACCCAGAGGTGAAGTTCAACTGGTACGTGGACGGCGTGGAGGTGCACAACGCCAAG
ACCAAGCCCAGAGAGGAGCAGTACAACAGCACCTACAGGGTGGTGTCCGTGCTGACCGTGCTGCACCAGG
ACTGGCTGAACGGCAAAGAATACAAGTGCAAAGTCTCCAACAAGGCCCTGGCTGCCCCAATCGAAAAGAC
AATCAGCAAGGCCAAGGGCCAGCCACGGGAGCCCCAGGTGTACACCCTGCCCCCCAGCCGGGAGGAGATG
ACCAAGAACCAGGTGTCCCTGACCTGTCTGGTGAAGGGCTTCTACCCCAGCGATATCGCCGTGGAGTGGG
AGAGCAACGGCCAGCCCGAGAACAACTACAAGACCACCCCCCCAGTGCTGGACAGCGACGGCAGCTTCTT
CCTGTACAGCAAGCTGACCGTGGACAAGTCCAGGTGGCAGCAGGGCAACGTGTTCAGCTGCAGCGTGATG
CACGAGGCCCTGCACAACCACTACACCCAGAAGTCCCTGAGCCTGAGCCCCGGCGGCAGCGGTCTTAATG
ATATTTTCGAGGCTCAGAAGATTGAGTGGCATGAACACCACCACCATCACCACTAAGGCCGGCCTGTAGT
CACTGGCACAACGCGTTACCCGGTAAGCCAATCGGGTATACACGGTCGTCATACTGCAGACAGGGTTCTT
CTACTTTGCAAGATAGTCTTGAGTAGTAAAATAAATAGATAGAGAAAATCAGCCTCGACTGTGCCTTCTA
GTTGCCAGCCATCTGTTGTTTGCCCCTCCCCCGTGCCTTCCTTGACCCTGGAAGGTGCCACTCCCACTGT
CCTTTCCTAATAAAATGAGGAAATTGCATCACAACACTCAACCCTATCTCGGTCTATTCTTTTGATTTAT
AAGGGATTTTGCCGATTTCGGCCTATTGGTTAAAAAATGAGCTGATTTAACAAAAATTTAACGCGAATTA
ATTCTGTGGAATGTGTGTCAGTTAGGGTGTGGAAAGTCCCCAGGCTCCCCAGCAGGCAGAAGTATGCAAA
GCATGCATCTCAATTAGTCAGCAACCAGGTGTGGAAAGTCCCCAGGCTCCCCAGCAGGCAGAAGTATGCA
AAGCATGCATCTCAATTAGTCAGCAACCATAGTCCCGCCCCTAACTCCGCCCATCCCGCCCCTAACTCCG
CCCAGTTCCGCCCATTCTCCGCCCCATGGCTGACTAATTTTTTTTATTTATGCAGAGGCCGAGGCCGCCT
CTGCCTCTGAGCTATTCCAGAAGTAGTGAGGAGGCTTTTTTGGAGGCCTAGGCTTTTGCAAAAAGCTCCC
GGGAGCTTGTATATCCATTTTCGGATCTGATCAGCACGTGTTGACAATTAATCATCGGCATAGTATATCG
GCATAGTATAATACGACAAGGTGAGGAACTAAACCATGACCGAGTACAAGCCCACGGTGCGCCTCGCCAC
CCGCGACGACGTCCCCAGGGCCGTACGCACCCTCGCCGCCGCGTTCGCCGACTACCCCGCCACGCGCCAC
ACCGTCGATCCGGACCGCCACATCGAGCGGGTCACCGAGCTGCAAGAACTCTTCCTCACGCGCGTCGGGC
TCGACATCGGCAAGGTGTGGGTCGCGGACGACGGCGCCGCGGTGGCGGTCTGGACCACGCCGGAGAGCGT
CGAAGCGGGGGCGGTGTTCGCCGAGATCGGCCCGCGCATGGCCGAGTTGAGCGGTTCCCGGCTGGCCGCG
CAGCAACAGATGGAAGGCCTCCTGGCGCCGCACCGGCCCAAGGAGCCCGCGTGGTTCCTGGCCACCGTCG
GCGTCTCGCCCGACCACCAGGGCAAGGGTCTGGGCAGCGCCGTCGTGCTCCCCGGAGTGGAGGCGGCCGA
GCGCGCCGGGGTGCCCGCCTTCCTGGAGACATCCGCGCCCCGCAACCTCCCCTTCTACGAGCGGCTCGGC
TTCACCGTCACCGCCGACGTCGAGGTGCCCGAAGGACCGCGCACCTGGTGCATGACCCGCAAGCCCGGTG
CCTGACACGTGCTACGAGATTTCGATTCCACCGCCGCCTTCTATGAAAGGTTGGGCTTCGGAATCGTTTT
CCGGGACGCCGGCTGGATGATCCTCCAGCGCGGGGATCTCATGCTGGAGTTCTTCGCCCACCCCAACTTG
TTTATTGCAGCTTATAATGGTTACAAATAAAGCAATAGCATCACAAATTTCACAAATAAAGCATTTTTTT
CACTGCATTCTAGTTGTGGTTTGTCCAAACTCATCAATGTATCTTATCATGTCTGTATACCGTCGACCTC
TAGCTAGAGCTTGGCGTAATCATGGTCATTACCAATGCTTAATCAGTGAGGCACCTATCTCAGCGATCTG
TCTATTTCGTTCATCCATAGTTGCCTGACTCCCCGTCGTGTAGATAACTACGATACGGGAGGGCTTACCA
TCTGGCCCCAGCGCTGCGATGATACCGCGAGAACCACGCTCACCGGCTCCGGATTTATCAGCAATAAACC
AGCCAGCCGGAAGGGCCGAGCGCAGAAGTGGTCCTGCAACTTTATCCGCCTCCATCCAGTCTATTAATTG
TTGCCGGGAAGCTAGAGTAAGTAGTTCGCCAGTTAATAGTTTGCGCAACGTTGTTGCCATCGCTACAGGC
ATCGTGGTGTCACGCTCGTCGTTTGGTATGGCTTCATTCAGCTCCGGTTCCCAACGATCAAGGCGAGTTA
CATGATCCCCCATGTTGTGCAAAAAAGCGGTTAGCTCCTTCGGTCCTCCGATCGTTGTCAGAAGTAAGTT
GGCCGCAGTGTTATCACTCATGGTTATGGCAGCACTGCATAATTCTCTTACTGTCATGCCATCCGTAAGA
TGCTTTTCTGTGACTGGTGAGTACTCAACCAAGTCATTCTGAGAATAGTGTATGCGGCGACCGAGTTGCT
CTTGCCCGGCGTCAATACGGGATAATACCGCGCCACATAGCAGAACTTTAAAAGTGCTCATCATTGGAAA
ACGTTCTTCGGGGCGAAAACTCTCAAGGATCTTACCGCTGTTGAGATCCAGTTCGATGTAACCCACTCGT
GCACCCAACTGATCTTCAGCATCTTTTACTTTCACCAGCGTTTCTGGGTGAGCAAAAACAGGAAGGCAAA
ATGCCGCAAAAAAGGGAATAAGGGCGACACGGAAATGTTGAATACTCATATTCTTCCTT
Features (pLannotate 1.2.2; 21 found; start..end, strand, type, name):
    119..143     -  CDS            KanR (fragment): aminoglycoside phosphotransferase; aph(3')-Ia; confers resistance to kanamycin
    254..842     +  rep_origin     ori: high-copy-number ColE1/pMB1/pBR322/pUC origin of replication
   1067..1084    +  terminator     rrnB T2 terminator (fragment): transcription terminator T2 from the E. coli rrnB gene
   1109..1128    -  CDS            lacZα (fragment): LacZα fragment of β-galactosidase; lacZ fragment
   1584..1600    +  protein_bind   lac operator: The lac repressor binds to the lac operator to inhibit transcription in E. coli. This inhibition can be relieved by adding lactose or isopropyl-β-D-thiogalactopyranoside (IPTG). lac repressor encoded by lacI
   1843..2146    +  enhancer       CMV enhancer: human cytomegalovirus immediate early enhancer
   2147..2350    +  promoter       CMV promoter: human cytomegalovirus (CMV) immediate early promoter
   2486..2529    +  intron         CMV intron (fragment): modified intron A from human cytomegalovirus
   2581..2599    +  promoter       SP6 promoter: promoter for bacteriophage SP6 RNA polymerase
   2603..2640    +  CDS            IgH signal sequence (fragment): signal sequence from the mouse immunoglobulin heavy chain variable region
   2746..4821    +  CDS            LTF: TRFL_HUMAN - Also known as GIG12, LF. Experimental evidence at protein level: Swiss-Prot protein existence level 1. [Isoform DeltaLf]: transcription factor with antiproliferative properties and ability to induce cell cycle arrest (PubMed:15222485). Binds to the DeltaLf response element found in the SKP1, BAX, DCPS, and SELENOH promoters (PubMed:22320386). From Homo sapiens (Human).
   4837..5514    +  CDS            IGHG1 (fragment): IGHG1_HUMAN - Experimental evidence at protein level: Swiss-Prot protein existence level 1. Constant region of immunoglobulin heavy chains. Immunoglobulins, also known as antibodies, are membrane-bound or secreted glycoproteins produced by B lymphocytes. In the recognition phase of humoral immunity, the membrane-bound immunoglobulins serve as receptors which, upon binding of a specific antigen, trigger the clonal expansion and differentiation of B lymphocytes into immunoglobulins- secreting plasma cells. Secreted immunoglobulins mediate the effector phase of humoral immunity, which results in
   5729..5840    +  polyA_signal   bGH poly(A) signal: bovine growth hormone polyadenylation signal
   5841..5949    +  rep_origin     f1 ori (fragment): f1 bacteriophage origin of replication; arrow indicates direction of (+) strand synthesis
   5963..6292    +  promoter       SV40 promoter: SV40 enhancer and early promoter
   6340..6387    +  promoter       EM7 promoter: synthetic bacterial promoter&nbsp
   6406..7005    +  CDS            PuroR (fragment): puromycin N-acetyltransferase; pac from Streptomyces; confers resistance to puromycin
   7015..7140    +  CDS            ble (fragment): BLE_KLEPN - Experimental evidence at protein level: Swiss-Prot protein existence level 1. Binding protein with a strong affinity to the bleomycin family of antibiotics. Binds to CL990; an antimitotic-antibiotic compound. From Klebsiella pneumoniae.
   7135..7256    +  polyA_signal   SV40 poly(A) signal: SV40 polyadenylation signal
   7309..8169    -  CDS            AmpR: β-lactamase; bla; confers resistance to ampicillin, carbenicillin, and related antibiotics
   8172..89      -  promoter       AmpR promoter (fragment) (across the origin): bla
