[The description below was written by a language model from this plasmid's Addgene catalogue record and pLannotate feature annotations shown in this document.]
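Description:
pD649-HAsp-LTF-Fc(DAPA)-AviTag-6xHis is a mammalian expression plasmid of about 8.2 kb, built on the pD649 backbone and designed to produce human lactotransferrin (LTF, also called TRFL) as a secreted Fc fusion protein. It is propagated in E. coli as a high-copy plasmid through a ColE1/pUC-type origin and is selected with ampicillin via the bla gene. The feature table also shows an SV40 early promoter/EM7 promoter cassette driving a puromycin N-acetyltransferase coding sequence followed by an SV40 poly(A) signal. This cassette would allow puromycin selection in mammalian cells, although the record does not describe that use. Short annotated fragments of KanR, lacZα, ble, f1 ori and the rrnB terminator appear to be backbone remnants rather than functional elements.

Expression is driven by the CMV immediate-early enhancer and promoter, followed by a partial CMV intron A. An SP6 promoter lies just upstream of the open reading frame and could serve for in vitro transcription; it also corresponds to the 5′ sequencing primer site. The "HAsp" in the name denotes the N-terminal secretion leader, which the automated annotation matches only partially, to an immunoglobulin heavy-chain signal sequence. The 2,073 bp LTF insert sits between retained NotI and AscI sites, in frame with a C-terminal human IgG1 Fc, an AviTag and a 6xHis tag, and the unit ends at a bGH poly(A) signal. The Fc carries the D265A and P329A (DAPA) substitutions, which are generally used to reduce Fc effector binding. The Fc dimerises the fusion, the AviTag permits site-specific biotinylation by BirA, and the His tag supports metal-affinity purification. The plasmid belongs to a collection made for screening interactions among human cell-surface and secreted proteins. The depositor notes that some plasmids in the collection may carry an IS4-like transposase insertion upstream of the CMV promoter, though none is annotated here.
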