Addgene plasmid #156946: pD649-HAsp-LTF-Fc(DAPA)-AviTag-6xHis
Purpose: Mammalian expression of secreted protein fused to Fc(DAPA)-Avi-6xHis.
Depositing lab: Chris Garcia. Depositing organization: Stanford University. Publication: A Human IgSF Cell-Surface Interactome Reveals a Complex Network of Protein-Protein Interactions. Wojtowicz WM, Vielmetter J, Fernandes RA, Siepe DH, Eastman CL, Chisholm GB, Cox S, Klock H, Anderson PW, Rue SM, Miller JJ, Glaser SM, Bragstad ML, Vance J, Lam AW, Lesley SA, Zinn K, Garcia KC. Cell. 2020 Aug 20;182(4):1027-1043.e17. doi: 10.1016/j.cell.2020.07.025. PubMed 32822567.
Backbone
  Vector backbone: pD649
  Backbone size w/o insert (bp): 6106
  Vector type: Mammalian Expression
Growth in bacteria
  Bacterial resistance: Ampicillin, 100 μg/mL
  Growth temperature: 37°C
  Growth strain: DH5alpha
  Copy number: High Copy
Gene/Insert
  Gene/Insert name: LTF (alt name: TRFL)
  Species: H. sapiens (human)
  Insert size (bp): 2073
  Mutation: Fc region of human IgG contains D265A and P329A mutations (DAPA)
  Entrez Gene: LTF (a.k.a. GIG12, HEL110, HLF2, LF)
  Promoter: CMV/SP6
  Tag / fusion protein: Fc(DAPA)-AviTag-6xHis (C terminal on backbone)
  Cloning method: Restriction Enzyme; 5′ cloning site GCGGCCGC (not destroyed); 3′ cloning site GGCGCGCC (not destroyed)
  Sequencing primers: 5′ ATTTAGGTGACACTATAG; 3′ CACGTACCAGTTGAACTTCACC
Resource information
  A portion of this plasmid was derived from a plasmid made by: synthesis by ThermoFisher
Terms and licenses: Academic/Nonprofit Terms; Industry Terms: Not Available to Industry
Depositor comments: Some plasmids in this collection may have an IS4-like element ISVsa5 family transposase upstream of the CMV promoter.
How to cite: pD649-HAsp-LTF-Fc(DAPA)-AviTag-6xHis was a gift from Chris Garcia (Addgene plasmid # 156946 ; http://n2t.net/addgene:156946 ; RRID:Addgene_156946)
