>Addgene plasmid #156946 | pD649-HAsp-LTF-Fc(DAPA)-AviTag-6xHis | depositor partial sequence | sequence record 303002 | insert (secreted protein)
GGACGTAGAAGATCTGTTCAGTGGTGCGCCGTGTCTCAGCCTGAGGCCACCAAGTGTTTCCAGTGGCAGC
GGAACATGCGGAAAGTGCGGGGACCTCCTGTGTCCTGCATCAAGAGGGATAGCCCCATCCAGTGCATCCA
GGCCATTGCCGAGAACAGAGCCGATGCCGTGACACTGGACGGCGGCTTTATCTATGAAGCCGGACTGGCC
CCTTACAAGCTGAGGCCTGTTGCCGCCGAAGTGTACGGCACAGAGAGACAGCCCCGGACACACTATTATG
CCGTGGCCGTGGTTAAGAAAGGCGGCAGCTTCCAGCTGAACGAGCTGCAGGGACTGAAGTCCTGTCACAC
CGGCCTGAGAAGAACCGCCGGATGGAATGTGCCCATCGGAACCCTGAGGCCTTTCCTGAATTGGACAGGC
CCTCCTGAGCCTATCGAAGCCGCTGTGGCCAGATTCTTCAGCGCCTCTTGTGTGCCTGGCGCCGACAAGG
GCCAGTTTCCTAATCTGTGCAGACTGTGCGCCGGCACCGGCGAGAACAAATGTGCCTTCAGCAGCCAAGA
GCCTTACTTCAGCTACAGCGGCGCCTTCAAGTGCCTGAGAGATGGCGCTGGGGATGTCGCCTTCATCAGA
GAAAGCACCGTGTTCGAGGACCTGAGCGACGAGGCCGAGAGAGATGAGTACGAGCTGCTGTGCCCCGACA
ACACCAGAAAGCCCGTGGACAAGTTCAAGGACTGCCACCTGGCCAGAGTGCCTTCTCATGCTGTGGTGGC
CAGAAGCGTGAACGGCAAAGAGGACGCCATCTGGAACCTGCTGAGACAGGCCCAAGAGAAGTTCGGCAAG
GACAAGAGCCCCAAGTTCCAGCTGTTTGGCTCTCCCAGCGGCCAGAAGGACCTGCTGTTTAAGGATAGCG
CCATCGGCTTCAGCCGGGTGCCACCTAGAATTGACAGCGGCCTGTATCTCGGCTCCGGCTACTTTACCGC
CATCCAGAACCTGCGGAAGTCCGAGGAAGAAGTGGCTGCCAGAAGGGCCAGAGTTGTTTGGTGCGCTGTG
GGCGAGCAAGAGCTGAGAAAGTGCAATCAGTGGTCCGGCCTGTCTGAGGGCAGCGTGACATGTAGCTCTG
CCAGCACCACCGAGGACTGTATTGCCCTGGTGCTGAAGGGCGAAGCCGACGCCATGTCTCTCGATGGCGG
ATACGTGTACACCGCCGGCAAATGTGGACTGGTGCCTGTGCTGGCCGAGAACTACAAGAGCCAGCAGAGC
AGCGACCCCGATCCTAACTGTGTGGACAGACCCGTGGAAGGCTATCTGGCCGTGGCTGTTGTGCGGAGAA
GCGATACAAGCCTGACCTGGAACTCCGTGAAGGGCAAGAAGTCTTGCCACACCGCCGTGGACAGAACAGC
TGGCTGGAATATCCCTATGGGCCTGCTGTTCAACCAGACCGGCAGCTGCAAGTTCGACGAGTACTTCAGC
CAGTCTTGCGCCCCTGGCAGCGATCCTAGAAGCAATCTGTGCGCCCTGTGCATCGGAGATGAGCAGGGCG
AAAACAAATGCGTGCCCAACAGCAACGAGCGGTACTACGGATACACCGGGGCCTTCAGATGCCTGGCCGA
AAATGCCGGCGACGTGGCCTTTGTGAAGGACGTGACAGTGCTGCAGAACACCGACGGCAACAACAATGAG
GCCTGGGCCAAAGACCTGAAGCTGGCCGATTTTGCCCTGCTGTGTCTGGACGGCAAGCGGAAGCCTGTGA
CAGAGGCCAGATCTTGTCACCTGGCTATGGCCCCTAATCACGCCGTGGTGTCCAGAATGGACAAGGTGGA
ACGGCTGAAACAGGTGCTGCTGCACCAGCAGGCCAAGTTTGGCAGAAACGGCAGCGACTGCCCCGATAAG
TTCTGCCTGTTCCAGAGCGAGACAAAGAACCTCCTGTTCAACGACAATACCGAGTGTCTGGCCCGGCTGC
ACGGCAAGACAACCTACGAGAAGTATCTGGGCCCTCAGTACGTGGCCGGCATCACCAATCTGAAGAAGTG
CAGCACAAGCCCTCTGCTGGAAGCCTGCGAGTTCCTGAGAAAA
